>Addgene plasmid #139357 | pRC/CMV-JAK1K908E-VSV | addgene full sequence | sequence record 275743 | Addgene NGS Result
GTGATGCGGTTTTGGCAGTACATCAATGGGCGTGGATAGCGGTTTGACTCACGGGGATTTCCAAGTCTCC
ACCCCATTGACGTCAATGGGAGTTTGTTTTGGCACCAAAATCAACGGGACTTTCCAAAATGTCGTAACAA
CTCCGCCCCATTGACGCAAATGGGCGGTAGGCGTGTACGGTGGGAGGTCTATATAAGCAGAGCTCTCTGG
CTAACTAGAGAACCCACTGCTTACTGGCTTATCGAAATTAATACGACTCACTATAGGGAGACCCAAGCTT
GGTACCGAGCTCGGATCCACTAGTAACGGCCGCCAGTGTGCTGGAATTCTGCAGATATCCATCACACTGG
CGGCCGCTCGAGGTCGACGGTATCGATAAGCTTGATAATTCGGCACGAGGCAGACAGTGCGGGCCTGCGC
CCAGTCCCGGCTGTCCTCGCCGCGACCCCTCCTCAGCCCTGGGCGCGCGCACGCTGGGGCCCCGCGGGGC
TGGCCGCCTAGCGAGCCTGCCGGTCGACCCCAGCCAGCGCAGCGACGGGGCGCTGCCTGGCCCAGGCGCA
CACGGAAGTGCGCTTCTCTGAAGTAGCTTTGGAAAGTAGAGAAGAAAATCCAGTTTGCTTCTTGGAGAAC
ACTGGACAGCTGAATAAATGCAGTATCTAAATATAAAAGAGGACTGCAATGCCATGGCTTTCTGTGCTAA
AATGAGGAGCTCCAAGAAGACTGAGGTGAACCTGGAGGCCCCTGAGCCAGGGGTGGAAGTGATCTTCTAT
CTGTCGGACAGGGAGCCCCTCCGGCTGGGCAGTGGAGAGTACACAGCAGAGGAACTGTGCATCAGGGCTG
CACAGGCATGCCGTATCTCTCCTCTTTGTCACAACCTCTTTGCCCTGTATGACGAGAACACCAAGCTCTG
GTATGCTCCAAATCGCACCATCACCGTTGATGACAAGATGTCCCTCCGGCTCCACTACCGGATGAGGTTC
TATTTCACCAATTGGCATGGAACCAACGACAATGAGCAGTCAGTGTGGCGTCATTCTCCAAAGAAGCAGA
AAAATGGCTACGAGAAAAAAAAGATTCCAGATGCAACCCCTCTCCTTGATGCCAGCTCACTGGAGTATCT
GTTTGCTCAGGGACAGTATGATTTGGTGAAATGCCTGGCTCCTATTCGAGACCCCAAGACCGAGCAGGAT
GGACATGATATTGAGAACGAGTGTCTAGGGATGGCTGTCCTGGCCATCTCACACTATGCCATGATGAAGA
AGATGCAGTTGCCAGAACTGCCCAAGGACATCAGCTACAAGCGATATATTCCAGAAACATTGAATAAGTC
CATCAGACAGAGGAACCTTCTCACCAGGATGCGGATAAATAATGTTTTCAAGGATTTCCTAAAGGAATTT
AACAACAAGACCATTTGTGACAGCAGCGTGTCCACGCATGACCTGAAGGTGAAATACTTGGCTACCTTGG
AAACTTTGACAAAACATTACGGTGCTGAAATATTTGAGACTTCCATGTTACTGATTTCATCAGAAAATGA
GATGAATTGGTTTCATTCGAATGACGGTGGAAACGTTCTCTACTACGAAGTGATGGTGACTGGGAATCTT
GGAATCCAGTGGAGGCATAAACCAAATGTTGTTTCTGTTGAAAAGGAAAAAAATAAACTGAAGCGGAAAA
AACTGGAAAATAAACACAAGAAGGATGAGGAGAAAAACAAGATCCGGGAAGAGTGGAACAATTTTTCTTA
CTTCCCTGAAATCACTCACATTGTAATAAAGGAGTCTGTGGTCAGCATTAACAAGCAGGACAACAAGAAA
ATGGAACTGAAGCTCTCTTCCCACGAGGAGGCCTTGTCCTTTGTGTCCCTGGTAGATGGCTACTTCCGGC
TCACAGCAGATGCCCATCATTACCTCTGCACCGACGTGGCCCCCCCGTTGATCGTCCACAACATACAGAA
TGGCTGTCATGGTCCAATCTGTACAGAATACGCCATCAATAAATTGCGGCAAGAAGGAAGCGAGGAGGGG
ATGTACGTGCTGAGGTGGAGCTGCACCGACTTTGACAACATCCTCATGACCGTCACCTGCTTTGAGAAGT
CTGAGCAGGTGCAGGGTGCCCAGAAGCAGTTCAAGAACTTTCAGATCGAGGTGCAGAAGGGCCGCTACAG
TCTGCACGGTTCGGACCGCAGCTTCCCCAGCTTGGGAGACCTCATGAGCCACCTCAAGAAGCAGATCCTG
CGCACGGATAACATCAGCTTCATGCTAAAACGCTGCTGCCAGCCCAAGCCCCGAGAAATCTCCAACCTGC
TGGTGGCTACTAAGAAAGCCCAGGAGTGGCAGCCCGTCTACCCCATGAGCCAGCTGAGTTTCGATCGGAT
CCTCAAGAAGGATCTGGTGCAGGGCGAGCACCTTGGGAGAGGCACGAGAACACACATCTATTCTGGGACC
CTGATGGATTACAAGGATGACGAAGGAACTTCTGAAGAGAAGAAGATAAAAGTGATCCTCAAAGTCTTAG
ACCCCAGCCACAGGGATATTTCCCTGGCCTTCTTCGAGGCAGCCAGCATGATGAGACAGGTCTCCCACAA
ACACATCGTGTACCTCTATGGCGTCTGTGTCCGCGACGTGGAGAATATCATGGTGGAAGAGTTTGTGGAA
GGGGGTCCTCTGGATCTCTTCATGCACCGGAAAAGTGATGTCCTTACCACACCATGGAAATTCAAAGTTG
CCAAACAGCTGGCCAGTGCCCTGAGCTACTTGGAGGATAAAGACCTGGTCCATGGAAATGTGTGTACTAA
AAACCTCCTCCTGGCCCGTGAGGGCATCGACAGTGAGTGTGGCCCATTCATCAAGCTCAGTGACCCCGGC
ATCCCCATTACGGTGCTGTCTAGGCAAGAATGCATTGAACGAATCCCATGGATTGCTCCTGAGTGTGTTG
AGGACTCCAAGAACCTGAGTGTGGCTGCTGACAAGTGGAGCTTTGGAACCACGCTCTGGGAAATCTGCTA
CAATGGCGAGATCCCCTTGAAAGACAAGACGCTGATTGAGAAAGAGAGATTCTATGAAAGCCGGTGCAGG
CCAGTGACACCATCATGTAAGGAGCTGGCTGACCTCATGACCCGCTGCATGAACTATGACCCCAATCAGA
GGCCTTTCTTCCGAGCCATCATGAGAGACATTAATAAGCTTGAAGAGCAGAATCCAGATATTGTTTCAGA
AAAAAAACCAGCAACTGAAGTGGACCCCACACATTTTGAAAAGCGCTTCCTAAAGAGGATCCGTGACTTG
GGAGAGGGCCACTTTGGGAAGGTTGAGCTCTGCAGGTATGACCCCGAAGGGGACAATACAGGGGAGCAGG
TGGCTGTTGAATCTCTGAAGCCTGAGAGTGGAGGTAACCACATAGCTGATCTGAAAAAGGAAATCGAGAT
CTTAAGGAACCTCTATCATGAGAACATTGTGAAGTACAAAGGAATCTGCACAGAAGACGGAGGAAATGGT
ATTAAGCTCATCATGGAATTTCTGCCTTCGGGAAGCCTTAAGGAATATCTTCCAAAGAATAAGAACAAAA
TAAACCTCAAACAGCAGCTAAAATATGCCGTTCAGATTTGTAAGGGGATGGACTATTTGGGTTCTCGGCA
ATACGTTCACCGGGACTTGGCAGCAAGAAATGTCCTTGTTGAGAGTGAACACCAAGTGAAAATTGGAGAC
TTCGGTTTAACCAAAGCAATTGAAACCGATAAGGAGTATTACACCGTCAAGGATGACCGGGACAGCCCTG
TGTTTTGGTATGCTCCAGAATGTTTAATGCAATCTAAATTTTATATTGCCTCTGACGTCTGGTCTTTTGG
AGTCACTCTGCATGAGCTGCTGACTTACTGTGATTCAGATTCTAGTCCCATGGCTTTGTTCCTGAAAATG
ATAGGCCCAACCCATGGCCAGATGACAGTCACAAGACTTGTGAATACGTTAAAAGAAGGAAAACGCCTGC
CGTGCCCACCTAACTGTCCAGATGAGGTTTATCAACTTATGAGGAAATGCTGGGAATTCCAACCATCCAA
TCGGACAAGCTTTCAGAACCTTATTGAAGGATTTGAAGCACTTTTAAAACCCCGGGAGGGCCCACCAGGC
CCATACACCGACATCGAGATGAACCGGCTGGGCAAGTAAAGATCTAAGGTACCAATCTAGAGGGCCCTAT
TCTATAGTGTCACCTAAATGCTAGAGCTCGCTGATCAGCCTCGACTGTGCCTTCTAGTTGCCAGCCATCT
GTTGTTTGCCCCTCCCCCGTGCCTTCCTTGACCCTGGAAGGTGCCACTCCCACTGTCCTTTCCTAATAAA
ATGAGGAAATTGCATCGCATTGTCTGAGTAGGTGTCATTCTATTCTGGGGGGTGGGGTGGGGCAGGACAG
CAAGGGGGAGGATTGGGAAGACAATAGCAGGCATGCTGGGGATGCGGTGGGCTCTATGGCTTCTGAGGCG
GAAAGAACCAGCTGGGGCTCGAGGGGGGATCCCC
[124 nt withheld, positions 4515-4638]
C
[91 nt withheld, positions 4640-4730]
A
[49 nt withheld, positions 4732-4780]
CCTTTGACGTTGGAGTCCACGTTCTTT
[37 nt withheld, positions 4808-4844]
ACCCTATCTCGGTCTATTCTTTTGATTTATAAGGGATTTTGCCGATTTCGGCCTATTGGTTAAAAAATGA
GCTGATTTAACAAAAATTTAACGCGAATTTTAACAAAATATTAACGCTTACAATTTAAATATTTGCTTAT
ACAATCT
[37 nt withheld, positions 4992-5028]
GGGTACCGAGCTCGAATTCTGTGGAATGTGTGTCAGTTAGGGTGTGGAAAGTCCCCAGGCTCCCCAGCAG
GCAGAAGTATGCAAAGCATGCATCTCAATTAGTCAGCAACCAGGTGTGGAAAGTCCCCAGGCTCCCCAGC
AGGCAGAAGTATGCAAAGCATGCATCTCAATTAGTCAGCAACCATAGTCCCGCCCCTAACTCCGCCCATC
CCGCCCCTAACTCCGCCCAGTTCCGCCCATTCTCCGCCCCATGGCTGACTAATTTTTTTTATTTATGCAG
AGGCCGAGGCCGCCTCGGCCTCTGAGCTATTCCAGAAGTAGTGAGGAGGCTTTTTTGGAGGCCTAGGCTT
TTGCAAAAAGCTCCCGGGAGCTTGGATATCCATTTTCGGATCTGATCAAGAGACAGGATGAGGATCGTTT
CGCATGATTGAACAAGATGGATTGCACGCAGGTTCTCCGGCCGCTTGGGTGGAGAGGCTATTCGGCTATG
ACTGGGCACAACAGACAATCGGCTGCTCTGATGCCGCCGTGTTCCGGCTGTCAGCGCAGGGGCGCCCGGT
TCTTTTTGTCAAGACCGACCTGTCCGGTGCCCTGAATGAACTGCAGGACGAGGCAGCGCGGCTATCGTGG
CTGGCCACGACGGGCGTTCCTTGCGCAGCTGTGCTCGACGTTGTCACTGAAGCGGGAAGGGACTGGCTGC
TATTGGGCGAAGTGCCGGGGCAGGATCTCCTGTCATCTCACCTTGCTCCTGCCGAGAAAGTATCCATCAT
GGCTGATGCAATGCGGCGGCTGCATACGCTTGATCCGGCTACCTGCCCATTCGACCACCAAGCGAAACAT
CGCATCGAGCGAGCACGTACTCGGATGGAAGCCGGTCTTGTCGATCAGGATGATCTGGACGAAGAGCATC
AGGGGCTCGCGCCAGCCGAACTGTTCGCCAGGCTCAAGGCGCGCATGCCCGACGGCGAGGATCTCGTCGT
GACCCATGGCGATGCCTGCTTGCCGAATATCATGGTGGAAAATGGCCGCTTTTCTGGATTCATCGACTGT
GGCCGGCTGGGTGTGGCGGACCGCTATCAGGACATAGCGTTGGCTACCCGTGATATTGCTGAAGAGCTTG
GCGGCGAATGGGCTGACCGCTTCCTCGTGCTTTACGGTATCGCCGCTCCCGATTCGCAGCGCATCGCCTT
CTATCGCCTTCTTGACGAGTTCTTCTGAGCGGGACTCTGGGGTTCGAAATGACCGACCAAGCGACGCCCA
ACCTGCCATCACGAGATTTCGATTCCACCGCCGCCTTCTATGAAAGGTTGGGCTTCGGAATCGTTTTCCG
GGACGCCGGCTGGATGATCCTCCAGCGCGGGGATCTCATGCTGGAGTTCTTCGCCCACCCCAACTTGTTT
ATTGCAGCTTATAATGGTTACAAATAAAGCAATAGCATCACAAATTTCACAAATAAAGCATTTTTTTCAC
TGCATTCTAGTTGTGGTTTGTCCAAACTCATCAATGTATCTTATCATGTCTGGATCCGTCGACCTCGAGA
GCTTGGCGTAATCATGGTCATAGCTGTTTCCTGTGTGAAATTGTTATCCGCTCACAATTCCACACAACAT
ACGAGCCGGAAGCATAAAGTGTAAAGCCTGGGGTGCCTAATGAGTGAGCTAACTCACATTAATTGCGTTG
CGCTCACTGCCCGCTTTCCAGTCGGGAAACCTGTCGTGCCAGCTGCATTAATGAATCGGCCAACGCGCGG
GGAGAGGCGGTTTGCGTATTGGGCGCTCTTCCGCTTCCTCGCTCACTGACTCGCTGCGCTCGGTCGTTCG
GCTGCGGCGAGCGGTATCAGCTCACTCAAAGGCGGTAATACGGTTATCCACAGAATCAGGGGATAACGCA
GGAAAGAACATGTGAGCAAAAGGCCAGCAAAAGGCCAGGAACCGTAAAAAGGCCGCGTTGCTGGCGTTTT
TCCATAGGCTCCGCCCCCCTGACGAGCATCACAAAAATCGACGCTCAAGTCAGAGGTGGCGAAACCCGAC
AGGACTATAAAGATACCAGGCGTTTCCCCCTGGAAGCTCCCTCGTGCGCTCTCCTGTTCCGACCCTGCCG
CTTACCGGATACCTGTCCGCCTTTCTCCCTTCGGGAAGCGTGGCGCTTTCTCATAGCTCACGCTGTAGGT
ATCTCAGTTCGGTGTAGGTCGTTCGCTCCAAGCTGGGCTGTGTGCACGAACCCCCCGTTCAGCCCGACCG
CTGCGCCTTATCCGGTAACTATCGTCTTGAGTCCAACCCGGTAAGACACGACTTATCGCCACTGGCAGCA
GCCACTGGTAACAGGATTAGCAGAGCGAGGTATGTAGGCGGTGCTACAGAGTTCTTGAAGTGGTGGCCTA
ACTACGGCTACACTAGAAGAACAGTATTTGGTATCTGCGCTCTGCTGAAGCCAGTTACCTTCGGAAAAAG
AGTTGGTAGCTCTTGATCCGGCAAACAAACCACCGCTGGTAGCGGTGGTTTTTTTGTTTGCAAGCAGCAG
ATTACGCGCAGAAAAAAAGGATCTCAAGAAGATCCTTTGATCTTTTCTACGGGGTCTGACGCTCAGTGGA
ACGAAAACTCACGTTAAGGGATTTTGGTCATGAGATTATCAAAAAGGATCTTCACCTAGATCCTTTTAAA
TTAAAAATGAAGTTTTAAATCAATCTAAAGTATATATGAGTAAACTTGGTCTGACAGTTACCAATGCTTA
ATCAGTGAGGCACCTATCTCAGCGATCTGTCTATTTCGTTCATCCATAGTTGCCTGACTCCCCGTCGTGT
AGATAACTACGATACGGGAGGGCTTACCATCTGGCCCCAGTGCTGCAATGATACCGCGAGACCCACGCTC
ACCGGCTCCAGATTTATCAGCAATAAACCAGCCAGCCGGAAGGGCCGAGCGCAGAAGTGGTCCTGCAACT
TTATCCGCCTCCATCCAGTCTATTAATTGTTGCCGGGAAGCTAGAGTAAGTAGTTCGCCAGTTAATAGTT
TGCGCAACGTTGTTGCCATTGCTACAGGCATCGTGGTGTCACGCTCGTCGTTTGGTATGGCTTCATTCAG
CTCCGGTTCCCAACGATCAAGGCGAGTTACATGATCCCCCATGTTGTGCAAAAAAGCGGTTAGCTCCTTC
GGTCCTCCGATCGTTGTCAGAAGTAAGTTGGCCGCAGTGTTATCACTCATGGTTATGGCAGCACTGCATA
ATTCTCTTACTGTCATGCCATCCGTAAGATGCTTTTCTGTGACTGGTGAGTACTCAACCAAGTCATTCTG
AGAATAGTGTATGCGGCGACCGAGTTGCTCTTGCCCGGCGTCAATACGGGATAATACCGCGCCACATAGC
AGAACTTTAAAAGTGCTCATCATTGGAAAACGTTCTTCGGGGCGAAAACTCTCAAGGATCTTACCGCTGT
TGAGATCCAGTTCGATGTAACCCACTCGTGCACCCAACTGATCTTCAGCATCTTTTACTTTCACCAGCGT
TTCTGGGTGAGCAAAAACAGGAAGGCAAAATGCCGCAAAAAAGGGAATAAGGGCGACACGGAAATGTTGA
ATACTCATACTCTTCCTTTTTCAATATTATTGAAGCATTTATCAGGGTTATTGTCTCATGAGCGGATACA
TATTTGAATGTATTTAGAAAAATAAACAAATAGGGGTTCCGCGCACATTTCCCCGAAAAGTGCCACCTGA
CGTCGACGGATCGGGAGATCTCCCGATCCCCTATGGTGCACTCTCAGTACAATCTGCTCTGATGCCGCAT
AGTTAAGCCAGTATCTGCTCCCTGCTTGTGTGTTGGAGGTCGCTGAGTAGTGCGCGAGCAAAATTTAAGC
TACAACAAGGCAAGGCTTGACCGACAATTGCATGAAGAATCTGCTTAGGGTTAGGCGTTTTGCGCTGCTT
CGCGATGTACGGGCCAGATATACGCGTTGACATTGATTATTGACTAGTTATTAATAGTAATCAATTACGG
GGTCATTAGTTCATAGCCCATATATGGAGTTCCGCGTTACATAACTTACGGTAAATGGCCCGCCTGGCTG
ACCGCCCAACGACCCCCGCCCATTGACGTCAATAATGACGTATGTTCCCATAGTAACGCCAATAGGGACT
TTCCATTGACGTCAATGGGTGGAGTATTTACGGTAAACTGCCCACTTGGCAGTACATCAAGTGTATCATA
TGCCAAGTACGCCCCCTATTGACGTCAATGACGGTAAATGGCCCGCCTGGCATTATGCCCAGTACATGAC
CTTATGGGACTTTCCTACTTGGCAGTACATCTACGTATTAGTCATCGCTATTACCATG
Features (pLannotate 1.2.2; 23 found; start..end, strand, type, name):
      1..204     +  promoter       CMV promoter: human cytomegalovirus (CMV) immediate early promoter
    200..233     +  LTR            5' LTR (truncated) (fragment): truncated 5' long terminal repeat (LTR) from HIV-1
    249..267     +  promoter       T7 promoter: promoter for bacteriophage T7 RNA polymerase
    357..387     -  misc_feature   MCS (fragment): pBluescript multiple cloning site
    648..4109    +  CDS            JAK1: JAK1_HUMAN - Also known as JAK1A, JAK1B. Experimental evidence at protein level: Swiss-Prot protein existence level 1. Tyrosine kinase of the non-receptor type, involved in the IFN-alpha/beta/gamma signal pathway (PubMed:7615558). Kinase partner for the interleukin (IL)-2 receptor (PubMed:11909529) as well as interleukin (IL)-10 receptor (PubMed:12133952). From Homo sapiens (Human).
   4201..4219    -  promoter       SP6 promoter: promoter for bacteriophage SP6 RNA polymerase
   4245..4469    +  polyA_signal   bGH poly(A) signal: bovine growth hormone polyadenylation signal
   4473..4494    +  promoter       SV40 promoter (fragment): SV40 enhancer and early promoter
   4515..4943    +  rep_origin     f1 ori (sequence partly withheld): f1 bacteriophage origin of replication; arrow indicates direction of (+) strand synthesis
   5029..5047    -  misc_feature   MCS (fragment): pUC18/19 multiple cloning site
   5056..5385    +  promoter       SV40 promoter: SV40 enhancer and early promoter
   5452..6243    +  CDS            neo: KKA2_KLEPN - Also known as kan, nptII. Experimental evidence at protein level: Swiss-Prot protein existence level 1. Resistance to kanamycin, neomycin, paromomycin, ribostamycin, butirosin and gentamicin B. From Klebsiella pneumoniae.
   6267..6425    +  CDS            ble (fragment): BLE_KLEPN - Experimental evidence at protein level: Swiss-Prot protein existence level 1. Binding protein with a strong affinity to the bleomycin family of antibiotics. Binds to CL990; an antimitotic-antibiotic compound. From Klebsiella pneumoniae.
   6420..6554    +  polyA_signal   SV40 poly(A) signal: SV40 polyadenylation signal
   6609..6625    -  protein_bind   lac operator: The lac repressor binds to the lac operator to inhibit transcription in E. coli. This inhibition can be relieved by adding lactose or isopropyl-β-D-thiogalactopyranoside (IPTG). lac repressor encoded by lacI
   6633..6663    -  promoter       lac promoter: promoter for the E. coli lac operon
   6678..6699    -  protein_bind   CAP binding site: CAP binding activates transcription in the presence of cAMP. E. coli catabolite activator protein
   6712..6804    -  CDS            lacI (fragment): lac repressor; lacI; The lac repressor binds to the lac operator to inhibit transcription in E. coli. This inhibition can be relieved by adding lactose or isopropyl-β-D-thiogalactopyranoside (IPTG).
   6987..7575    -  rep_origin     ori: high-copy-number ColE1/pMB1/pBR322/pUC origin of replication
   7746..8606    -  CDS            AmpR: β-lactamase; bla; confers resistance to ampicillin, carbenicillin, and related antibiotics
   8607..8711    -  promoter       AmpR promoter: bla
   8770..8822    -  misc_feature   bom (fragment): basis of mobility region from pBR322
   8977..9356    +  enhancer       CMV enhancer: human cytomegalovirus immediate early enhancer
