[The description below was written by a language model from this plasmid's Addgene catalogue record and pLannotate feature annotations shown in this document.]
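Description:
pRC/CMV-JAK1K908E-VSV is a mammalian expression plasmid of about 9.4 kb, built on the pRC/CMV backbone, that drives expression of a catalytically inactive form of human JAK1. It is maintained in E. coli through a high-copy ColE1/pUC-type origin and an ampicillin resistance gene (β-lactamase with its own promoter). An f1 origin is also present, which in principle allows single-stranded DNA production. For selection in mammalian cells, an SV40 early promoter drives the neomycin phosphotransferase gene, followed by an SV40 polyadenylation signal, so stable transfectants can be selected with G418. The annotation also picks up short backbone remnants (lac promoter/operator, lacI, ble and bom fragments, and a small hit scored as a truncated HIV-1 LTR), which appear to be vestigial rather than functional parts of the design.

The payload is the human JAK1 cDNA, including roughly 300 nt of its 5′ untranslated region, cloned between AfeI and XbaI sites. It sits downstream of the CMV immediate-early enhancer and promoter, which span the numbering origin of the circular sequence, and upstream of the bovine growth hormone polyadenylation signal. T7 and SP6 promoters flank the insert and serve as sequencing primer sites. The coding sequence carries the K908E substitution, described in the record as rendering the kinase dead, and is fused at its C terminus to a VSV epitope tag for detection or immunoprecipitation; the tag is listed in the catalogue fields but is not separately annotated in the feature table. JAK1 is a non-receptor tyrosine kinase acting in interferon and interleukin receptor signalling, and this construct is suited to transient or stable expression of the inactive protein, for example to separate catalytic from scaffolding roles of JAK kinases in cytokine signalling.
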