Addgene plasmid #139357: pRC/CMV-JAK1K908E-VSV
Purpose: Expression of kinase-dead JAK1-K908E protein
Depositing lab: Sandra Pellegrini. Depositing organization: Institut Pasteur. Publication: Two rare disease-associated Tyk2 variants are catalytically impaired but signaling competent. Li Z, Gakovic M, Ragimbeau J, Eloranta ML, Ronnblom L, Michel F, Pellegrini S. J Immunol. 2013 Mar 1;190(5):2335-44. doi: 10.4049/jimmunol.1203118. Epub 2013 Jan 28. PubMed 23359498.
Backbone
  Vector backbone: pRC/CMV
  Vector type: Mammalian Expression
  Selectable markers: Neomycin (select with G418)
Growth in bacteria
  Bacterial resistance: Ampicillin, 100 μg/mL
  Growth temperature: 37°C
  Growth strain: DH5alpha
  Copy number: High Copy
Gene/Insert
  Gene/Insert name: JAK1 cDNA with 300nt of 5' UTR
  Species: H. sapiens (human)
  Mutation: K908E
  Entrez Gene: JAK1 (a.k.a. AIIDE, JAK1A, JAK1B, JTK3)
  Promoter: CMV
  Tag / fusion protein: VSV (C terminal on insert)
  Cloning method: Restriction Enzyme; 5′ cloning site AfeI (not destroyed); 3′ cloning site XbaI (not destroyed)
  Sequencing primers: 5′ T7; 3′ Sp6
Resource information
  A portion of this plasmid was derived from a plasmid made by: original JAK1 cDNA clone from Andrew Wilks, Ludwig Institute for Cancer Research, Victoria, Australia
Terms and licenses: Academic/Nonprofit Terms; Industry Terms: Not Available to Industry
How to cite: pRC/CMV-JAK1K908E-VSV was a gift from Sandra Pellegrini (Addgene plasmid # 139357 ; http://n2t.net/addgene:139357 ; RRID:Addgene_139357)
